LOCUS       Exported 4301 bp ds-DNA circular SYN 12-MAY-2021
DEFINITION  Intended for co-expression with human Ser/Thr kinase plasmids to
            enhance bacterial kinase expression..
ACCESSION   .
VERSION     .
KEYWORDS    Lambda Phosphatase
SOURCE      synthetic DNA construct
  ORGANISM  synthetic DNA construct
REFERENCE   1 (bases 1 to 4301)
  AUTHORS   Albanese SK, Parton DL, Isik M, Rodriguez-Laureano L, Hanson SM,
            Behr JM, Gradia S, Jeans C, Levinson NM, Seeliger MA, Chodera JD
  TITLE     An open library of human kinase domain constructs for automated
            bacterial expression.
  JOURNAL   Biochemistry. 2018 Jul 13. doi: 10.1021/acs.biochem.7b01081.
  PUBMED    30004690
REFERENCE   2 (bases 1 to 4301)
  AUTHORS   .
  TITLE     Direct Submission
  JOURNAL   Exported May 12, 2021 from SnapGene Server 1.1.58
            http://www.snapgene.com
FEATURES             Location/Qualifiers
     source          1..4301
                     /organism="synthetic DNA construct"
                     /mol_type="other DNA"
     primer_bind     11..30
                     /label=T7
                     /note="T7 promoter, forward primer"
     promoter        11..29
                     /label=T7 promoter
                     /note="promoter for bacteriophage T7 RNA polymerase"
     protein_bind    34..57
                     /label=lac operator
                     /bound_moiety="lac repressor encoded by lacI"
                     /note="The lac repressor binds to the lac operator to
                     inhibit transcription in E. coli. This inhibition can be
                     relieved by adding lactose or
                     isopropyl-beta-D-thiogalactopyranoside (IPTG)."
     RBS             110..132
                     /note="efficient ribosome binding site from bacteriophage
                     T7 gene 10 (Olins and Rangwala, 1989)"
     primer_bind     complement(931..949)
                     /label=T7 Term
                     /note="T7 terminator, reverse primer"
     terminator      945..992
                     /label=T7 terminator
                     /note="transcription terminator for bacteriophage T7 RNA
                     polymerase"
     CDS             complement(1163..1954)
                     /codon_start=1
                     /gene="aadA"
                     /product="aminoglycoside adenylyltransferase (Murphy,
                     1985)"
                     /label=SmR
                     /note="confers resistance to spectinomycin and
                     streptomycin"
                     /translation="MREAVIAEVSTQLSEVVGVIERHLEPTLLAVHLYGSAVDGGLKPH
                     SDIDLLVTVTVRLDETTRRALINDLLETSASPGESEILRAVEVTIVVHDDIIPWRYPAK
                     RELQFGEWQRNDILAGIFEPATIDIDLAILLTKAREHSVALVGPAAEELFDPVPEQDLF
                     EALNETLTLWNSPPDWAGDERNVVLTLSRIWYSAVTGKIAPKDVAADWAMERLPAQYQP
                     VILEARQAYLGQEEDRLASRADQLEEFVHYVKGEITKVVGK"
     promoter        complement(1955..2046)
                     /gene="bla"
                     /label=AmpR promoter
     CDS             complement(3106..4188)
                     /codon_start=1
                     /gene="lacI"
                     /product="lac repressor"
                     /label=lacI
                     /note="The lac repressor binds to the lac operator to
                     inhibit transcription in E. coli. This inhibition can be
                     relieved by adding lactose or
                     isopropyl-beta-D-thiogalactopyranoside (IPTG)."
                     /translation="MKPVTLYDVAEYAGVSYQTVSRVVNQASHVSAKTREKVEAAMAEL
                     NYIPNRVAQQLAGKQSLLIGVATSSLALHAPSQIVAAIKSRADQLGASVVVSMVERSGV
                     EACKAAVHNLLAQRVSGLIINYPLDDQDAIAVEAACTNVPALFLDVSDQTPINSIIFSH
                     EDGTRLGVEHLVALGHQQIALLAGPLSSVSARLRLAGWHKYLTRNQIQPIAEREGDWSA
                     MSGFQQTMQMLNEGIVPTAMLVANDQMALGAMRAITESGLRVGADISVVGYDDTEDSSC
                     YIPPLTTIKQDFRLLGQTSVDRLLQLSQGQAVKGNQLLPVSLVKRKTTLAPNTQTASPR
                     ALADSLMQLARQVSRLESGQ"
     primer_bind     4150..4169
                     /label=LacI-R
                     /note="LacI, reverse primer"
     promoter        complement(4189..4266)
                     /gene="lacI"
                     /label=lacI promoter
ORIGIN
        1 attaggaaat taatacgact cactataggg agagaattgt gagcggataa caattcccct
       61 gtagattaat taagcggccg ccctgcagga ctcgagttct agaaataatt ttgtttaact
      121 ttaagaagga gatatagatc atgcggtact acgaaaaaat cgacggtagc aaatatcgca
      181 atatctgggt tgtgggcgac ctgcatggct gctatacaaa tctgatgaac aagcttgaca
      241 ctatcgggtt cgataataaa aaagacctgc tgatcagcgt gggagatctg gttgaccgtg
      301 gggctgaaaa cgttgaatgc ctggaactga tcaccttccc ctggttccgc gccgtgcgtg
      361 gcaaccatga acagatgatg atcgatggac tgagcgaacg cggtaatgtg aaccattggc
      421 tgttaaatgg aggaggctgg tttttcaatc tggactacga caaagagatc ctggccaaag
      481 ccttggcaca taaagcagat gagctgcctc tcatcattga actggttagt aaagataaaa
      541 aatatgtgat ttgccacgcg gattaccctt ttgacgagta tgaatttgga aaaccggtgg
      601 atcatcagca ggttatttgg aaccgcgagc gcatctctaa ttcgcagaat ggcatcgtga
      661 aggaaattaa gggcgccgat accttcatct tcggtcatac gccagcagtg aaacccctga
      721 agtttgcgaa ccagatgtat attgataccg gcgcggtttt ctgcggtaat ttgacgctca
      781 tccaggttca gggcgaaggt gcctaataag atcccaactc cataaggatc cgcgatcgcg
      841 gcgcgccacc tggtggccgg ccggtaccac gcgtgcgcgc tgatccggct gctaacaaag
      901 cccgaaagga agctgagttg gctgctgcca ccgctgagca ataactagca taaccccttg
      961 gggcctctaa acgggtcttg aggggttttt tgctgaaacc tcaggcattt gagaagcaca
     1021 cggtcacact gcttccggta gtcaataaac cggtaaacca gcaatagaca taagcggcta
     1081 tttaacgacc ctgccctgaa ccgacgaccg ggtcatcgtg gccggatctt gcggcccctc
     1141 ggcttgaacg aattgttaga cattatttgc cgactacctt ggtgatctcg cctttcacgt
     1201 aatggacaaa ttcttccaac tgatctgcgc gcgaggccaa gcgatcttct tcttgtccaa
     1261 gataagcctg tctagcttca agtatgacgg gctgatactg ggccggcagg cgctccattg
     1321 cccagtcggc agcgacatcc ttcggcgcga ttttgccggt tactgcgctg taccaaatgc
     1381 gggacaacgt aagcactaca tttcgctcat cgccagccca gtcgggcggc gagttccata
     1441 gcgttaaggt ttcatttagc gcctcaaata gatcctgttc aggaaccgga tcaaagagtt
     1501 cctccgccgc tggacctacc aaggcaacgc tatgttctct tgcttttgtc agcaagatag
     1561 ccagatcaat gtcgatcgtg gctggctcga agatacctgc aagaatgtca ttgcgctgcc
     1621 attctccaaa ttgcagttcg cgcttagctg gataacgcca cggaatgatg tcgtcgtgca
     1681 caacaatggt gacttctaca gcgcggagaa tctcgctctc tccaggggaa gccgaagttt
     1741 ccaaaaggtc gttgatcaaa gctcgccgcg ttgtttcatc aagccttacg gtcaccgtaa
     1801 ccagcaaatc aatatcactg tgcggcttca ggccgccatc cactgcggag ccgtacaaat
     1861 gtacggccag caacgtcggt tcgagatggc gctcgatgac gccaactacc tctgatagtt
     1921 gagtcgatac ttcggcgatc accgcttccc tcatactctt cctttttcat tattattgaa
     1981 gcatttatca gggttattgt ctcatgagcg gatacatatt tgaatgtatt tagaaaaata
     2041 aacaaatagc tagctcactc ggtcgctacg ctccgggcgt gagactgcgg cgggcgctgc
     2101 ggacacatac aaagttaccc acagattccg tggataagca ggggactaac atgtgaggca
     2161 aaacagcagg gccgcgccgg tggcgttttt ccataggctc cgccctcctg ccagagttca
     2221 cataaacaga cgcttttccg gtgcatctgt gggagccgtg aggctcaacc atgaatctga
     2281 cagtacgggc gaaacccgac aggacttaaa gatccccacc gtttccggcg ggtcgctccc
     2341 tcttgcgctc tcctgttccg accctgccgt ttaccggata cctgttccgc ctttctccct
     2401 tacgggaagt gtggcgcttt ctcatagctc acacactggt atctcggctc ggtgtaggtc
     2461 gttcgctcca agctgggctg taagcaagaa ctccccgttc agcccgactg ctgcgcctta
     2521 tccggtaact gttcacttga gtccaacccg gaaaagcacg gtaaaacgcc actggcagca
     2581 gccattggta actgggagtt cgcagaggat ttgtttagct aaacacgcgg ttgctcttga
     2641 agtgtgcgcc aaagtccggc tacactggaa ggacagattt ggttgctgtg ctctgcgaaa
     2701 gccagttacc acggttaagc agttccccaa ctgacttaac cttcgatcaa accacctccc
     2761 caggtggttt tttcgaaggt taagtcagtt ggggaactgc ttaaccttcg atcaaaccac
     2821 ctccccaggt ggttttttcg tttacagggc aaaagattac gcgcagaaaa aaaggatctc
     2881 aagaagatcc tttgatcttt tctactgaac cgctcttatt tcagtgcaat ttatctcttc
     2941 aaatgtagca cctgaagtca gccccatacg atataagttg taattctcat gttagtcatg
     3001 ccccgcgccc accggaagga gctgactggg ttgaaggctc tcaagggcat cggtcgagat
     3061 cccggtgcct aatgagtgag ctaacttaca ttaattgcgt tgcgctcact gcccgctttc
     3121 cagtcgggaa acctgtcgtg ccagctgcat taatgaatcg gccaacgcgc ggggagaggc
     3181 ggtttgcgta ttgggcgcca gggtggtttt tcttttcacc agtgagacgg gcaacagctg
     3241 attgcccttc accgcctggc cctgagagag ttgcagcaag cggtccacgc tggtttgccc
     3301 cagcaggcga aaatcctgtt tgatggtggt taacggcggg atataacatg agctgtcttc
     3361 ggtatcgtcg tatcccacta ccgagatgtc cgcaccaacg cgcagcccgg actcggtaat
     3421 ggcgcgcatt gcgcccagcg ccatctgatc gttggcaacc agcatcgcag tgggaacgat
     3481 gccctcattc agcatttgca tggtttgttg aaaaccggac atggcactcc agtcgccttc
     3541 ccgttccgct atcggctgaa tttgattgcg agtgagatat ttatgccagc cagccagacg
     3601 cagacgcgcc gagacagaac ttaatgggcc cgctaacagc gcgatttgct ggtgacccaa
     3661 tgcgaccaga tgctccacgc ccagtcgcgt accgtcttca tgggagaaaa taatactgtt
     3721 gatgggtgtc tggtcagaga catcaagaaa taacgccgga acattagtgc aggcagcttc
     3781 cacagcaatg gcatcctggt catccagcgg atagttaatg atcagcccac tgacgcgttg
     3841 cgcgagaaga ttgtgcaccg ccgctttaca ggcttcgacg ccgcttcgtt ctaccatcga
     3901 caccaccacg ctggcaccca gttgatcggc gcgagattta atcgccgcga caatttgcga
     3961 cggcgcgtgc agggccagac tggaggtggc aacgccaatc agcaacgact gtttgcccgc
     4021 cagttgttgt gccacgcggt tgggaatgta attcagctcc gccatcgccg cttccacttt
     4081 ttcccgcgtt ttcgcagaaa cgtggctggc ctggttcacc acgcgggaaa cggtctgata
     4141 agagacaccg gcatactctg cgacatcgta taacgttact ggtttcacat tcaccaccct
     4201 gaattgactc tcttccgggc gctatcatgc cataccgcga aaggttttgc gccattcgat
     4261 ggtgtccggg atctcgacgc tctcccttat gcgactcctg c
//
