[The description below was written by a language model from this plasmid's Addgene catalogue record and the feature table of its GenBank file.]
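Description:
Lambda Phosphatase is a 4.3 kb bacterial expression plasmid built on the pET co-transformation cloning vector 13S-A, into which the lambda phosphatase coding sequence was inserted by ligation-independent cloning. It is maintained in E. coli at low copy number and selected with spectinomycin. Resistance comes from the aadA gene (aminoglycoside adenylyltransferase, also conferring streptomycin resistance), which is driven here by the AmpR (bla) promoter. The feature table does not annotate an origin of replication, although an unannotated stretch lies between the resistance cassette and lacI, so the replicon type cannot be stated from the record.

The expression cassette follows the standard pET arrangement. A T7 promoter is followed immediately by a lac operator, then the efficient ribosome binding site from phage T7 gene 10, with a T7 terminator downstream. The phosphatase open reading frame is not annotated as a feature, but it would occupy the gap between the ribosome binding site and the terminator. No affinity tag is recorded. The plasmid carries its own lacI gene under the lacI promoter, so the lac repressor keeps the T7/lac promoter off until IPTG or lactose is added. Transcription also requires a host that supplies T7 RNA polymerase.

The plasmid is intended for co-transformation with plasmids encoding human Ser/Thr kinases, where co-expressing the phosphatase enhances bacterial kinase expression. Its spectinomycin marker allows dual selection alongside a partner plasmid that carries a different resistance marker. It was generated as part of an open library of human kinase domain constructs designed for automated bacterial expression.
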