Addgene plasmid #79748: Lambda Phosphatase
Purpose: Intended for co-expression with human Ser/Thr kinase plasmids to enhance bacterial kinase expression.
Depositing lab: John Chodera & Nicholas Levinson & Markus Seeliger. Depositing organization: Memorial Sloan-Kettering Cancer Center. Publication: An open library of human kinase domain constructs for automated bacterial expression. Albanese SK, Parton DL, Isik M, Rodriguez-Laureano L, Hanson SM, Behr JM, Gradia S, Jeans C, Levinson NM, Seeliger MA, Chodera JD. Biochemistry. 2018 Jul 13. doi: 10.1021/acs.biochem.7b01081. PubMed 30004690.
Backbone
  Vector backbone: pET co-transformation cloning vector (13S-A)
  Backbone manufacturer: Scott Gradia (Addgene plasmid # 48323)
  Vector type: Bacterial Expression
Growth in bacteria
  Bacterial resistance: Spectinomycin, 50 μg/mL
  Growth temperature: 37°C
  Growth strain: DH5alpha
  Copy number: Low Copy
Gene/Insert
  Gene/Insert name: Lambda Phosphatase
  Promoter: T7
  Cloning method: Ligation Independent Cloning
  Sequencing primers: 5′ T7; 3′ T7 reverse
Terms and licenses: Academic/Nonprofit Terms; Industry Terms: Not Available to Industry
Depositor comments: This plasmid was generated as part of an open library of human kinase domain constructs for automated bacterial expression. The work can be found here doi: http://dx.doi.org/10.1101/038711
How to cite: Lambda Phosphatase was a gift from John Chodera & Nicholas Levinson & Markus Seeliger (Addgene plasmid # 79748 ; http://n2t.net/addgene:79748 ; RRID:Addgene_79748)
