>Addgene plasmid #79748 | Lambda Phosphatase | depositor partial sequence | sequence record 149070 | Sequence of gene (Lambda Phosphatase) inserted into backbone.
ATGCGGTACTACGAAAAAATCGACGGTAGCAAATATCGCAATATCTGGGTTGTGGGCGACCTGCATGGCT
GCTATACAAATCTGATGAACAAGCTTGACACTATCGGGTTCGATAATAAAAAAGACCTGCTGATCAGCGT
GGGAGATCTGGTTGACCGTGGGGCTGAAAACGTTGAATGCCTGGAACTGATCACCTTCCCCTGGTTCCGC
GCCGTGCGTGGCAACCATGAACAGATGATGATCGATGGACTGAGCGAACGCGGTAATGTGAACCATTGGC
TGTTAAATGGAGGAGGCTGGTTTTTCAATCTGGACTACGACAAAGAGATCCTGGCCAAAGCCTTGGCACA
TAAAGCAGATGAGCTGCCTCTCATCATTGAACTGGTTAGTAAAGATAAAAAATATGTGATTTGCCACGCG
GATTACCCTTTTGACGAGTATGAATTTGGAAAACCGGTGGATCATCAGCAGGTTATTTGGAACCGCGAGC
GCATCTCTAATTCGCAGAATGGCATCGTGAAGGAAATTAAGGGCGCCGATACCTTCATCTTCGGTCATAC
GCCAGCAGTGAAACCCCTGAAGTTTGCGAACCAGATGTATATTGATACCGGCGCGGTTTTCTGCGGTAAT
TTGACGCTCATCCAGGTTCAGGGCGAAGGTGCC
