>Addgene plasmid #79748 | Lambda Phosphatase | addgene partial sequence | sequence record 159073 | T7 5'-TAATACGACTCACTATAGGG-3'
ATTAATTAAGCGGCCGCCCTGCAGGACTCGAGTTCTAGAAATAATTTTGTTTAACTTTAAGAAGGAGATA
TAGATCATGCGGTACTACGAAAAAATCGACGGTAGCAAATATCGCAATATCTGGGTTGTGGGCGACCTGC
ATGGCTGCTATACAAATCTGATGAACAAGCTTGACACTATCGGGTTCGATAATAAAAAAGACCTGCTGAT
CAGCGTGGGAGATCTGGTTGACCGTGGGGCTGAAAACGTTGAATGCCTGGAACTGATCACCTTCCCCTGG
TTCCGCGCCGTGCGTGGCAACCATGAACAGATGATGATCGATGGACTGAGCGAACGCGGTAATGTGAACC
ATTGGCTGTTAAATGGAGGAGGCTGGTTTTTCAATCTGGACTACGACAAAGAGATCCTGGCCAAAGCCTT
GGCACATAAAGCAGATGAGCTGCCTCTCATCATTGAACTGGTTAGTAAAGATAAAAAATATGTGATTTGC
CACGCGGATTACCCTTTTGACGAGTATGAATTTGGAAAACCGGTGGATCATCAGCAGGTTATTTGGAACC
GCGAGCGCATCTCTAATTCGCAGAATGGCATCGTGAAGGAAATTAAGGGCGCCGATACCTTCATCTTCGG
TCATACGCCAGCAGTGAAACCCCTGAAGTTTGCGAACCAGATGTATATTGATACCGGCGCGGTTTTCTGC
GGTAATTTGACGCTCATCCAGGTTCAGGGCGAAGGTGCCTAATAAGATCCCAACTCCATAAGGATCCGCG
ATCGCGGCGCGCCACCTGGTGGCCGGCCGGTACCACGCGTGCGCGCTGATCCGGCTGCTAACAAAGCCCG
AAAGGAAGCT
