>Addgene plasmid #79748 | Lambda Phosphatase | addgene partial sequence | sequence record 159075 | T7term 5'-GCTAGTTATTGCTCAGCGG-3'
CTTTGTTAGCAGCCGGATCAGCGCGCACGCGTGGTACCGGCCGGCCACCAGGTGGCGCGCCGCGATCGCG
GATCCTTATGGAGTTGGGATCTTATTAGGCACCTTCGCCCTGAACCTGGATGAGCGTCAAATTACCGCAG
AAAACCGCGCCGGTATCAATATACATCTGGTTCGCAAACTTCAGGGGTTTCACTGCTGGCGTATGACCGA
AGATGAAGGTATCGGCGCCCTTAATTTCCTTCACGATGCCATTCTGCGAATTAGAGATGCGCTCGCGGTT
CCAAATAACCTGCTGATGATCCACCGGTTTTCCAAATTCATACTCGTCAAAAGGGTAATCCGCGTGGCAA
ATCACATATTTTTTATCTTTACTAACCAGTTCAATGATGAGAGGCAGCTCATCTGCTTTATGTGCCAAGG
CTTTGGCCAGGATCTCTTTGTCGTAGTCCAGATTGAAAAACCAGCCTCCTCCATTTAACAGCCAATGGTT
CACATTACCGCGTTCGCTCAGTCCATCGATCATCATCTGTTCATGGTTGCCACGCACGGCGCGGAACCAG
GGGAAGGTGATCAGTTCCAGGCATTCAACGTTTTCAGCCCCACGGTCAACCAGATCTCCCACGCTGATCA
GCAGGTCTTTTTTATTATCGAACCCGATAGTGTCAAGCTTGTTCATCAGATTTGTATAGCAGCCATGCAG
GTCGCCCACAACCCAGATATTGCGATATTTGCTACCGTCGATTTTTTCGTAGTACCGCATGATCTATATC
TCCTTCTTAAAGTTAAACAAAATTATTTCTAGAACTCGAGTCCTGCAGGGCGGCCGCTTAATTAATCTAC
AGGGGAATTGTTATCCGCTCACAATTCTCTCCCTATAGTGAGTCGTATTAATTTCCTAATGCAGGAGTCG
CATAAGGGAGAGCGTCGAGATCCCGGACACCATCGAATGGCGCAAAACCTTTCGCGGTATGGCATGATAG
CGCCCGGAAGAGAGTCAATTCAGGGTG
